Addgene plasmid #57366: mEos2-CytERM-N-17
Purpose: Localization: Endoplasmic Reticulum, Excitation: 505 / 569, Emission: 516 / 581
Depositing lab: Michael Davidson. Depositing organization: Florida State University, Tallahassee.
Backbone
  Vector backbone: mEos2-N1
  Backbone size w/o insert (bp): 4750
  Vector type: Mammalian Expression
  Selectable markers: Neomycin (select with G418)
Growth in bacteria
  Bacterial resistance: Kanamycin, 50 μg/mL
  Growth temperature: 37°C
  Growth strain: DH5alpha
  Copy number: High Copy
Gene/Insert
  Gene/Insert name: CytERM (alt names: Cytochrome p450; NM_001171120.1)
  Promoter: CMV
  Tag / fusion protein: mEos2 (C terminal on backbone)
  Cloning method: Unknown
  Sequencing primers: 5′ CMV-F; 3′ SV40pA-R
Terms and licenses: Academic/Nonprofit Terms; Industry Terms
Depositor comments: Cytochrome p450 . Excitation = 505 / 569; Emission = 516 / 581
How to cite: mEos2-CytERM-N-17 was a gift from Michael Davidson (Addgene plasmid # 57366 ; http://n2t.net/addgene:57366 ; RRID:Addgene_57366)
