[The description below was written by a language model from this plasmid's Addgene catalogue record.]
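Description:
mEos2-CytERM-N-17 is a mammalian expression plasmid built on the mEos2-N1 backbone (about 4.75 kb without the insert), an N1-style fusion vector in which a targeting sequence is cloned upstream of the fluorescent protein. It is maintained in E. coli as a high-copy plasmid under kanamycin selection, and it carries a neomycin resistance marker so that transfected mammalian cells can be selected with G418. No feature table accompanies the record, so the origin of replication and the exact arrangement of the resistance cassette are not specified. The 3′ sequencing primer implies an SV40 polyadenylation signal downstream of the fusion.

The insert is CytERM, a sequence derived from cytochrome P450 that directs the fusion to the endoplasmic reticulum. Its size, species of origin and exact boundaries are not given, nor is the cloning method. Expression is driven by the CMV promoter, a strong constitutive promoter in most mammalian cell lines. mEos2 is fused to the C terminus of CytERM, and the "N-17" in the name probably refers to the linker between the two parts, although the record does not say so.

mEos2 is a monomeric green-to-red photoconvertible fluorescent protein. This accounts for the two spectral pairs listed: excitation/emission at 505/516 nm for the green form and 569/581 nm for the red form after photoconversion. The construct serves as an endoplasmic reticulum localization marker for live- or fixed-cell imaging. The photoconvertible tag also makes it suitable for optical highlighting and tracking of ER-associated protein, and for single-molecule localization approaches that rely on photoconversion.
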