>Addgene plasmid #57366 | mEos2-CytERM-N-17 | depositor partial sequence | sequence record 88501 | insert sequence
GATCCGCTAGCGCTACCGGACTCAGATCTGGTACCCCTTGCAGCTTCCAGTTGTCAGGAAGAGAAGGCTC
CCATGGATCCTGTGGTGGTGCTGGGGCTCTGTCTCTCCTGTTTGCTTCTCCTTTCACTCTGGAAACAGAG
CTATGGGGGAGGGAAGCTTCGAATTCTGCAGTCGACGGTACCGCGGGCCCGGGATCCACCGGTCGCCACC
ATGAGTGCGATTAAGCCAGACATGAAGATCAAACTCCGTATGGAAGGCAACGTAAACGGGCACCACTTTG
TGATCGACGGAGATGGTACAGGCAAGCCTTTTGAGGGAAAACAGAGTATGGATCTTGAAGTCAAAGAGGG
CGGACCTCTGCCTTTTGCCTTTGATATCCTGACCACTGCATTCCATTACGGCAACAGGGTATTCGCCAAA
TATCCAGACAACATACAAGACTATTTTAAGCAGTCGTTTCCTAAGGGGTATTCGTGGGAACGAAGCTTGA
CTTTCGAAGACGGGGGCATTTGCATTGCCAGAAACGACATAACAATGGAAGGGGACACTTTCTATAATAA
AGTTCGATTTTATGGTACCAACTTTCCCGCCAATGGTCCAGTTATGCAGAAGAAGACGCTGAAATGGGAG
CCCTCCACTGAGAAAATGTATGTGCGTGATGGAGTGCTGACGGGTGATATTCATATGGCTTTGTTGCTTG
AAGGAAATGCCCATTACCGATGTGACTTCAGAACTACTTACAAAGCTAAGGAGAAGGGTGTCAAGTTACC
AGGCTACCACTTTGTGGACCACTGCATTGAGATTTTAAGCCATGACAAAGATTACAACAAGGTTAAGCTG
TATGAGCATGCTGTTGCTCATTCTGGATTGCCTGACAATGCCAGACGATAAGCGGCCGCGACTCTAGATC
ATAATCAGCCATACCACATTT
