>Addgene plasmid #57366 | mEos2-CytERM-N-17 | addgene partial sequence | sequence record 165792 | CMV-F 5'-CGCAAATGGGCGGTAGGCGTG-3'
GCAGAGCTGGTTTAGTGAACCGTCAGATCCGCTAGCGCTACCGGACTCAGATCTGGTACCCCTTGCAGCT
TCCAGTTGTCAGGAAGAGAAGGCTCCCATGGATCCTGTGGTGGTGCTGGGGCTCTGTCTCTCCTGTTTGC
TTCTCCTTTCACTCTGGAAACAGAGCTATGGGGGAGGGAAGCTTCGAATTCTGCAGTCGACGGTACCGCG
GGCCCGGGATCCACCGGTCGCCACCATGAGTGCGATTAAGCCAGACATGAAGATCAAACTCCGTATGGAA
GGCAACGTAAACGGGCACCACTTTGTGATCGACGGAGATGGTACAGGCAAGCCTTTTGAGGGAAAACAGA
GTATGGATCTTGAAGTCAAAGAGGGCGGACCTCTGCCTTTTGCCTTTGATATCCTGACCACTGCATTCCA
TTACGGCAACAGGGTATTCGCCAAATATCCAGACAACATACAAGACTATTTTAAGCAGTCGTTTCCTAAG
GGGTATTCGTGGGAACGAAGCTTGACTTTCGAAGACGGGGGCATTTGCATTGCCAGAAACGACATAACAA
TGGAAGGGGACACTTTCTATAATAAAGTTCGATTTTATGGTACCAACTTTCCCGCCAATGGTCCAGTTAT
GCAGAAGAAGACGCTGAAATGGGAGCCCTCCACTGAGAAAATGTATGTGCGTGATGGAGTGCTGACGGGT
GATATTCATATGGCTTTGTTGCTTGAAGGAAATGCCCATTACCGATGTGACTTCAGAACTACTTACAAAG
CTAAGGAGAAGGGTGTCAAGTTACCAGGCTACCACTTTGTGGACCACTGCATTGAGATTTTAAGCCATGA
CAAAGATTACAACAAGGTTAAGCTGTATGAGCATGCTGTTGCTCATTCTGGATTGCCTGACAATGCCAGA
CGATAAGCGGCCGCGA
